Addgene plasmid #177966: CoV2-Spike-D614G-T20N
Purpose: Transient mammalian expression of codon optimized SARS-CoV-2 Spike protein (D614G, T20N)
Depositing lab: Melanie Ott. Depositing organization: J. David Gladstone Institutes. Publication: Transmission, infectivity, and neutralization of a spike L452R SARS-CoV-2 variant. Deng X, Garcia-Knight MA, Khalid MM, Servellita V, Wang C, Morris MK, Sotomayor-Gonzalez A, Glasner DR, Reyes KR, Gliwa AS, Reddy NP, Sanchez San Martin C, Federman S, Cheng J, Balcerek J, Taylor J, Streithorst JA, Miller S, Sreekumar B, Chen PY, Schulze-Gahmen U, Taha TY, Hayashi JM, Simoneau CR, Kumar GR, McMahon S, Lidsky PV, Xiao Y, Hemarajata P, Green NM, Espinosa A, Kath C, Haw M, Bell J, Hacker JK, Hanson C, Wadford DA, Anaya C, Ferguson D, Frankino PA, Shivram H, Lareau LF, Wyman SK, Ott M, Andino R, Chiu CY. Cell. 2021 Jun 24;184(13):3426-3437.e8. doi: 10.1016/j.cell.2021.04.025. Epub 2021 Apr 20. PubMed 33991487.
Backbone
  Vector backbone: pcDNA3.1
  Vector type: Mammalian Expression
Growth in bacteria
  Bacterial resistance: Ampicillin, 100 μg/mL
  Growth temperature: 37°C
  Growth strain: DH5alpha
  Copy number: High Copy
Gene/Insert
  Gene/Insert name: SARS-CoV-2 Spike protein (D614G, T20N)
  Species: Other
  Mutation: D614G, T20N
  Entrez Gene: S (a.k.a. GU280_gp02, spike glycoprotein)
  Cloning method: Gibson Cloning
Resource information
  A portion of this plasmid was derived from a plasmid made by: Modified from CoV2-Spike-D614G from Jennifer Doudna (Addgene plasmid # 177960)
Terms and licenses: Academic/Nonprofit Terms; Industry Terms: Not Available to Industry
Depositor comments: Please visit https://www.biorxiv.org/content/10.1101/2021.08.05.455082v1 for bioRxv preprint.
How to cite: CoV2-Spike-D614G-T20N was a gift from Melanie Ott (Addgene plasmid # 177966 ; http://n2t.net/addgene:177966 ; RRID:Addgene_177966)
