[The description below was written by a language model from this plasmid's Addgene catalogue record and pLannotate feature annotations shown in this document.]
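Description:
CoV2-Spike-D614G-T20N is a pcDNA3.1-based mammalian expression plasmid of about 9.2 kb for transient production of a codon-optimized SARS-CoV-2 spike glycoprotein carrying the D614G and T20N substitutions. It was built by Gibson cloning from a parental D614G spike plasmid. In bacteria it replicates from a high-copy ColE1/pUC-type origin and is selected with ampicillin through the β-lactamase gene and its native promoter. An f1 origin is also present, which in principle allows single-stranded DNA production.

The spike open reading frame, roughly 3.8 kb, lies downstream of the human cytomegalovirus immediate-early enhancer and promoter and is terminated by the bovine growth hormone polyadenylation signal, giving strong constitutive expression in transfected mammalian cells. A T7 promoter between the CMV promoter and the coding sequence can serve for in vitro transcription or as a sequencing primer site. The annotation shows no epitope tag or reporter fused to spike. A separate cassette, with the SV40 early promoter driving the neomycin/kanamycin phosphotransferase gene and an SV40 polyadenylation signal, would permit G418 selection of stable lines, although the stated purpose is transient expression. The remaining short annotations are automated fragment matches or backbone remnants rather than functional parts of the payload. These include a truncated HIV-1 LTR fragment, partial ble and lacI sequences, lac promoter/operator elements and a bom fragment.

The associated publication concerns the transmission, infectivity and neutralization of a spike variant, so the plasmid fits studies comparing how individual spike substitutions affect spike function. The record does not specify particular assays.
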