Features (pLannotate 1.2.2; 20 found; start..end, strand, type, name):
     39..418     +  enhancer       CMV enhancer: human cytomegalovirus immediate early enhancer
    419..622     +  promoter       CMV promoter: human cytomegalovirus (CMV) immediate early promoter
    618..651     +  LTR            5' LTR (truncated) (fragment): truncated 5' long terminal repeat (LTR) from HIV-1
    667..685     +  promoter       T7 promoter: promoter for bacteriophage T7 RNA polymerase
    705..4523    +  CDS            S: SPIKE_SARS2 - Experimental evidence at protein level: Swiss-Prot protein existence level 1. [Spike glycoprotein]: May down-regulate host tetherin (BST2) by lysosomal degradation, thereby counteracting its antiviral activity. From Severe acute respiratory syndrome coronavirus 2 (2019-nCoV) (SARS-CoV-2).
   4570..4794    +  polyA_signal   bGH poly(A) signal: bovine growth hormone polyadenylation signal
   4798..4819    +  promoter       SV40 promoter (fragment): SV40 enhancer and early promoter
   4840..5268    +  rep_origin     f1 ori (sequence partly withheld): f1 bacteriophage origin of replication; arrow indicates direction of (+) strand synthesis
   5282..5611    +  promoter       SV40 promoter: SV40 enhancer and early promoter
   5678..6469    +  CDS            neo: KKA2_KLEPN - Also known as kan, nptII. Experimental evidence at protein level: Swiss-Prot protein existence level 1. Resistance to kanamycin, neomycin, paromomycin, ribostamycin, butirosin and gentamicin B. From Klebsiella pneumoniae.
   6493..6651    +  CDS            ble (fragment): BLE_KLEPN - Experimental evidence at protein level: Swiss-Prot protein existence level 1. Binding protein with a strong affinity to the bleomycin family of antibiotics. Binds to CL990; an antimitotic-antibiotic compound. From Klebsiella pneumoniae.
   6646..6767    +  polyA_signal   SV40 poly(A) signal: SV40 polyadenylation signal
   6840..6856    -  protein_bind   lac operator: The lac repressor binds to the lac operator to inhibit transcription in E. coli. This inhibition can be relieved by adding lactose or isopropyl-β-D-thiogalactopyranoside (IPTG). lac repressor encoded by lacI
   6864..6894    -  promoter       lac promoter: promoter for the E. coli lac operon
   6909..6930    -  protein_bind   CAP binding site: CAP binding activates transcription in the presence of cAMP. E. coli catabolite activator protein
   6943..7035    -  CDS            lacI (fragment): lac repressor; lacI; The lac repressor binds to the lac operator to inhibit transcription in E. coli. This inhibition can be relieved by adding lactose or isopropyl-β-D-thiogalactopyranoside (IPTG).
   7218..7806    -  rep_origin     ori: high-copy-number ColE1/pMB1/pBR322/pUC origin of replication
   7977..8837    -  CDS            AmpR: β-lactamase; bla; confers resistance to ampicillin, carbenicillin, and related antibiotics
   8838..8942    -  promoter       AmpR promoter: bla
   9001..9053    -  misc_feature   bom (fragment): basis of mobility region from pBR322
>Addgene plasmid #177966 | CoV2-Spike-D614G-T20N | addgene full sequence | sequence record 348246 | Addgene NGS Result
TGCGCTGCTTCGCGATGTACGGGCCAGATATACGCGTTGACATTGATTATTGACTAGTTATTAATAGTAA
TCAATTACGGGGTCATTAGTTCATAGCCCATATATGGAGTTCCGCGTTACATAACTTACGGTAAATGGCC
CGCCTGGCTGACCGCCCAACGACCCCCGCCCATTGACGTCAATAATGACGTATGTTCCCATAGTAACGCC
AATAGGGACTTTCCATTGACGTCAATGGGTGGAGTATTTACGGTAAACTGCCCACTTGGCAGTACATCAA
GTGTATCATATGCCAAGTACGCCCCCTATTGACGTCAATGACGGTAAATGGCCCGCCTGGCATTATGCCC
AGTACATGACCTTATGGGACTTTCCTACTTGGCAGTACATCTACGTATTAGTCATCGCTATTACCATGGT
GATGCGGTTTTGGCAGTACATCAATGGGCGTGGATAGCGGTTTGACTCACGGGGATTTCCAAGTCTCCAC
CCCATTGACGTCAATGGGAGTTTGTTTTGGCACCAAAATCAACGGGACTTTCCAAAATGTCGTAACAACT
CCGCCCCATTGACGCAAATGGGCGGTAGGCGTGTACGGTGGGAGGTCTATATAAGCAGAGCTCTCTGGCT
AACTAGAGAACCCACTGCTTACTGGCTTATCGAAATTAATACGACTCACTATAGGGAGACCCAAGCTGGC
TAGCATGTTTGTCTTCCTGGTCCTGCTGCCTCTGGTCTCGTCTCAGTGCGTGAACCTGACTAATAGAACC
CAGCTGCCTCCTGCCTATACTAACTCCTTCACCCGCGGCGTGTACTACCCAGACAAGGTGTTCCGCAGCT
CCGTGCTGCACTCCACCCAGGATCTGTTCCTGCCCTTCTTCAGCAACGTGACCTGGTTCCACGCCATCCA
CGTGAGCGGCACCAATGGCACCAAGCGGTTCGACAATCCCGTGCTGCCATTCAACGATGGCGTGTACTTC
GCCTCCACCGAGAAGAGCAACATCATCCGCGGCTGGATCTTCGGCACCACCCTGGACTCCAAGACCCAGA
GCCTGCTGATCGTGAACAATGCCACCAACGTGGTCATCAAGGTGTGCGAGTTCCAGTTCTGCAATGATCC
ATTCCTGGGCGTGTACTACCACAAGAACAATAAGTCCTGGATGGAGAGCGAGTTCCGCGTGTACAGCTCC
GCCAACAATTGCACCTTCGAGTACGTGTCCCAGCCCTTCCTGATGGACCTGGAGGGCAAGCAGGGCAATT
TCAAGAACCTGCGCGAGTTCGTGTTCAAGAATATCGATGGCTACTTCAAGATCTACTCCAAGCACACCCC
CATCAACCTGGTGCGCGACCTGCCACAGGGCTTCAGCGCCCTGGAGCCACTGGTGGATCTGCCAATCGGC
ATCAACATCACCAGGTTCCAGACCCTGCTGGCCCTGCACCGCAGCTACCTGACCCCAGGCGACAGCTCCA
GCGGATGGACCGCTGGAGCTGCTGCCTACTACGTGGGCTACCTGCAGCCCCGCACCTTCCTGCTGAAGTA
CAACGAGAATGGCACCATCACCGACGCCGTGGATTGCGCCCTGGATCCACTGTCCGAGACAAAGTGCACC
CTGAAGAGCTTCACCGTGGAGAAGGGCATCTACCAGACCTCCAATTTCCGCGTGCAGCCAACCGAGAGCA
TCGTGCGCTTCCCCAATATCACCAACCTGTGCCCATTCGGCGAGGTGTTCAACGCTACCAGGTTCGCCAG
CGTGTACGCTTGGAATCGCAAGCGCATCTCCAACTGCGTGGCCGACTACAGCGTGCTGTACAACTCCGCC
AGCTTCTCCACCTTCAAGTGCTACGGCGTGTCCCCCACCAAGCTGAATGATCTGTGCTTCACCAACGTGT
ACGCCGATAGCTTCGTGATCAGGGGCGACGAGGTGCGCCAGATCGCTCCAGGACAGACCGGCAAGATCGC
TGACTACAATTACAAGCTGCCCGACGATTTCACCGGCTGCGTGATCGCCTGGAACTCCAACAATCTGGAT
AGCAAAGTGGGCGGCAACTACAATTACCTGTACCGCCTGTTCCGCAAGTCCAATCTGAAGCCATTCGAGC
GCGACATCTCCACCGAGATCTACCAGGCTGGAAGCACCCCATGCAATGGAGTGGAGGGCTTCAACTGCTA
CTTCCCCCTGCAGAGCTACGGCTTCCAGCCAACCAACGGAGTGGGATACCAGCCATACAGGGTGGTGGTG
CTGTCCTTCGAGCTGCTGCACGCTCCAGCTACCGTGTGCGGACCAAAGAAGAGCACCAATCTGGTGAAGA
ACAAGTGCGTGAACTTCAATTTCAACGGCCTGACCGGAACCGGCGTGCTGACCGAGTCCAACAAGAAGTT
CCTGCCATTCCAGCAGTTCGGAAGGGACATCGCTGATACCACCGACGCCGTGCGCGACCCACAGACCCTG
GAGATCCTGGATATCACCCCATGCTCCTTCGGCGGCGTGAGCGTGATCACCCCAGGAACCAATACCAGCA
ACCAGGTGGCCGTGCTGTACCAGGGCGTGAATTGCACCGAGGTGCCAGTGGCTATCCACGCTGATCAGCT
GACCCCAACCTGGCGCGTGTACAGCACCGGATCCAACGTGTTCCAGACCCGCGCCGGATGCCTGATCGGA
GCTGAGCACGTGAACAATTCCTACGAGTGCGACATCCCAATCGGAGCTGGAATCTGCGCCAGCTACCAGA
CCCAGACCAACTCCCCAAGGAGGGCTCGCAGCGTGGCCAGCCAGTCCATCATCGCCTACACCATGTCCCT
GGGCGCCGAGAATAGCGTGGCCTACAGCAACAATTCCATCGCCATCCCAACCAACTTCACCATCTCCGTG
ACCACCGAGATCCTGCCCGTGTCCATGACCAAGACCAGCGTGGACTGCACCATGTACATCTGCGGCGATT
CCACCGAGTGCAGCAACCTGCTGCTGCAGTACGGCAGCTTCTGCACCCAGCTGAATCGCGCCCTGACCGG
AATCGCTGTGGAGCAGGATAAGAACACCCAGGAGGTGTTCGCCCAGGTGAAGCAGATCTACAAGACCCCC
CCAATCAAGGACTTCGGCGGCTTCAATTTCAGCCAGATCCTGCCCGATCCAAGCAAGCCCTCCAAGCGCA
GCTTCATCGAGGACCTGCTGTTCAACAAGGTGACCCTGGCCGATGCCGGCTTCATCAAGCAGTACGGCGA
TTGCCTGGGCGACATCGCTGCCCGCGACCTGATCTGCGCCCAGAAGTTCAATGGCCTGACCGTGCTGCCA
CCACTGCTGACCGATGAGATGATCGCTCAGTACACCTCCGCCCTGCTGGCCGGAACCATCACCAGCGGAT
GGACCTTCGGCGCTGGAGCCGCCCTGCAGATCCCCTTCGCCATGCAGATGGCCTACCGCTTCAACGGCAT
CGGCGTGACCCAGAATGTGCTGTACGAGAACCAGAAGCTGATCGCCAATCAGTTCAACTCCGCCATCGGC
AAGATCCAGGACTCCCTGTCCAGCACCGCCAGCGCCCTGGGCAAGCTGCAGGATGTGGTGAATCAGAACG
CCCAGGCCCTGAATACCCTGGTGAAGCAGCTGTCCAGCAACTTCGGCGCCATCTCCAGCGTGCTGAATGA
TATCCTGAGCCGCCTGGACAAGGTGGAGGCTGAGGTGCAGATCGATAGGCTGATCACCGGCCGCCTGCAG
TCCCTGCAGACCTACGTGACCCAGCAGCTGATCAGGGCTGCTGAGATCAGGGCCAGCGCCAATCTGGCTG
CTACCAAGATGTCCGAGTGCGTGCTGGGACAGAGCAAGAGGGTGGACTTCTGCGGCAAGGGCTACCACCT
GATGTCCTTCCCACAGAGCGCCCCACACGGAGTGGTGTTCCTGCACGTGACCTACGTGCCAGCCCAGGAG
AAGAACTTCACCACCGCTCCAGCTATCTGCCACGATGGCAAGGCTCACTTCCCACGCGAGGGCGTGTTCG
TGTCCAACGGCACCCACTGGTTCGTGACCCAGCGCAATTTCTACGAGCCCCAGATCATCACCACCGACAA
TACCTTCGTGAGCGGCAACTGCGACGTGGTCATCGGAATCGTGAACAATACCGTGTACGATCCCCTGCAG
CCAGAGCTGGACTCCTTCAAGGAGGAGCTGGATAAGTACTTCAAGAATCACACCAGCCCCGACGTGGATC
TGGGCGACATCTCCGGCATCAATGCCAGCGTGGTGAACATCCAGAAGGAGATCGACCGCCTGAACGAGGT
GGCCAAGAATCTGAACGAGTCCCTGATCGATCTGCAGGAGCTGGGCAAGTACGAGCAGTACATCAAGTGG
CCATGGTACATCTGGCTGGGCTTCATCGCCGGCCTGATCGCCATCGTGATGGTGACCATCATGCTGTGCT
GCATGACCTCCTGCTGCAGCTGCCTGAAGGGCTGCTGCTCCTGCGGCAGCTGCTGCAAGTTCGATGAGGA
CGATAGCGAGCCCGTGCTGAAGGGCGTCAAACTGCACTATACATAGCTCGAGTCTAGAGGGCCCGTTTAA
ACCCGCTGATCAGCCTCGACTGTGCCTTCTAGTTGCCAGCCATCTGTTGTTTGCCCCTCCCCCGTGCCTT
CCTTGACCCTGGAAGGTGCCACTCCCACTGTCCTTTCCTAATAAAATGAGGAAATTGCATCGCATTGTCT
GAGTAGGTGTCATTCTATTCTGGGGGGTGGGGTGGGGCAGGACAGCAAGGGGGAGGATTGGGAAGACAAT
AGCAGGCATGCTGGGGATGCGGTGGGCTCTATGGCTTCTGAGGCGGAAAGAACCAGCTGGGGCTCTAGGG
GGTATCCCC
[124 nt withheld, positions 4840-4963]
C
[91 nt withheld, positions 4965-5055]
A
[49 nt withheld, positions 5057-5105]
CCTTTGACGTTGGAGTCCACGTTCTTT
[37 nt withheld, positions 5133-5169]
ACCCTATCTCGGTCTATTCTTTTGATTTATAAGGGATTTTGCCGATTTCGGCCTATTGGTTAAAAAATGA
GCTGATTTAACAAAAATTTAACGCGAATTAATTCTGTGGAATGTGTGTCAGTTAGGGTGTGGAAAGTCCC
CAGGCTCCCCAGCAGGCAGAAGTATGCAAAGCATGCATCTCAATTAGTCAGCAACCAGGTGTGGAAAGTC
CCCAGGCTCCCCAGCAGGCAGAAGTATGCAAAGCATGCATCTCAATTAGTCAGCAACCATAGTCCCGCCC
CTAACTCCGCCCATCCCGCCCCTAACTCCGCCCAGTTCCGCCCATTCTCCGCCCCATGGCTGACTAATTT
TTTTTATTTATGCAGAGGCCGAGGCCGCCTCTGCCTCTGAGCTATTCCAGAAGTAGTGAGGAGGCTTTTT
TGGAGGCCTAGGCTTTTGCAAAAAGCTCCCGGGAGCTTGTATATCCATTTTCGGATCTGATCAAGAGACA
GGATGAGGATCGTTTCGCATGATTGAACAAGATGGATTGCACGCAGGTTCTCCGGCCGCTTGGGTGGAGA
GGCTATTCGGCTATGACTGGGCACAACAGACAATCGGCTGCTCTGATGCCGCCGTGTTCCGGCTGTCAGC
GCAGGGGCGCCCGGTTCTTTTTGTCAAGACCGACCTGTCCGGTGCCCTGAATGAACTGCAGGACGAGGCA
GCGCGGCTATCGTGGCTGGCCACGACGGGCGTTCCTTGCGCAGCTGTGCTCGACGTTGTCACTGAAGCGG
GAAGGGACTGGCTGCTATTGGGCGAAGTGCCGGGGCAGGATCTCCTGTCATCTCACCTTGCTCCTGCCGA
GAAAGTATCCATCATGGCTGATGCAATGCGGCGGCTGCATACGCTTGATCCGGCTACCTGCCCATTCGAC
CACCAAGCGAAACATCGCATCGAGCGAGCACGTACTCGGATGGAAGCCGGTCTTGTCGATCAGGATGATC
TGGACGAAGAGCATCAGGGGCTCGCGCCAGCCGAACTGTTCGCCAGGCTCAAGGCGCGCATGCCCGACGG
CGAGGATCTCGTCGTGACCCATGGCGATGCCTGCTTGCCGAATATCATGGTGGAAAATGGCCGCTTTTCT
GGATTCATCGACTGTGGCCGGCTGGGTGTGGCGGACCGCTATCAGGACATAGCGTTGGCTACCCGTGATA
TTGCTGAAGAGCTTGGCGGCGAATGGGCTGACCGCTTCCTCGTGCTTTACGGTATCGCCGCTCCCGATTC
GCAGCGCATCGCCTTCTATCGCCTTCTTGACGAGTTCTTCTGAGCGGGACTCTGGGGTTCGAAATGACCG
ACCAAGCGACGCCCAACCTGCCATCACGAGATTTCGATTCCACCGCCGCCTTCTATGAAAGGTTGGGCTT
CGGAATCGTTTTCCGGGACGCCGGCTGGATGATCCTCCAGCGCGGGGATCTCATGCTGGAGTTCTTCGCC
CACCCCAACTTGTTTATTGCAGCTTATAATGGTTACAAATAAAGCAATAGCATCACAAATTTCACAAATA
AAGCATTTTTTTCACTGCATTCTAGTTGTGGTTTGTCCAAACTCATCAATGTATCTTATCATGTCTGTAT
ACCGTCGACCTCTAGCTAGAGCTTGGCGTAATCATGGTCATAGCTGTTTCCTGTGTGAAATTGTTATCCG
CTCACAATTCCACACAACATACGAGCCGGAAGCATAAAGTGTAAAGCCTGGGGTGCCTAATGAGTGAGCT
AACTCACATTAATTGCGTTGCGCTCACTGCCCGCTTTCCAGTCGGGAAACCTGTCGTGCCAGCTGCATTA
ATGAATCGGCCAACGCGCGGGGAGAGGCGGTTTGCGTATTGGGCGCTCTTCCGCTTCCTCGCTCACTGAC
TCGCTGCGCTCGGTCGTTCGGCTGCGGCGAGCGGTATCAGCTCACTCAAAGGCGGTAATACGGTTATCCA
CAGAATCAGGGGATAACGCAGGAAAGAACATGTGAGCAAAAGGCCAGCAAAAGGCCAGGAACCGTAAAAA
GGCCGCGTTGCTGGCGTTTTTCCATAGGCTCCGCCCCCCTGACGAGCATCACAAAAATCGACGCTCAAGT
CAGAGGTGGCGAAACCCGACAGGACTATAAAGATACCAGGCGTTTCCCCCTGGAAGCTCCCTCGTGCGCT
CTCCTGTTCCGACCCTGCCGCTTACCGGATACCTGTCCGCCTTTCTCCCTTCGGGAAGCGTGGCGCTTTC
TCATAGCTCACGCTGTAGGTATCTCAGTTCGGTGTAGGTCGTTCGCTCCAAGCTGGGCTGTGTGCACGAA
CCCCCCGTTCAGCCCGACCGCTGCGCCTTATCCGGTAACTATCGTCTTGAGTCCAACCCGGTAAGACACG
ACTTATCGCCACTGGCAGCAGCCACTGGTAACAGGATTAGCAGAGCGAGGTATGTAGGCGGTGCTACAGA
GTTCTTGAAGTGGTGGCCTAACTACGGCTACACTAGAAGAACAGTATTTGGTATCTGCGCTCTGCTGAAG
CCAGTTACCTTCGGAAAAAGAGTTGGTAGCTCTTGATCCGGCAAACAAACCACCGCTGGTAGCGGTGGTT
TTTTTGTTTGCAAGCAGCAGATTACGCGCAGAAAAAAAGGATCTCAAGAAGATCCTTTGATCTTTTCTAC
GGGGTCTGACGCTCAGTGGAACGAAAACTCACGTTAAGGGATTTTGGTCATGAGATTATCAAAAAGGATC
TTCACCTAGATCCTTTTAAATTAAAAATGAAGTTTTAAATCAATCTAAAGTATATATGAGTAAACTTGGT
CTGACAGTTACCAATGCTTAATCAGTGAGGCACCTATCTCAGCGATCTGTCTATTTCGTTCATCCATAGT
TGCCTGACTCCCCGTCGTGTAGATAACTACGATACGGGAGGGCTTACCATCTGGCCCCAGTGCTGCAATG
ATACCGCGAGACCCACGCTCACCGGCTCCAGATTTATCAGCAATAAACCAGCCAGCCGGAAGGGCCGAGC
GCAGAAGTGGTCCTGCAACTTTATCCGCCTCCATCCAGTCTATTAATTGTTGCCGGGAAGCTAGAGTAAG
TAGTTCGCCAGTTAATAGTTTGCGCAACGTTGTTGCCATTGCTACAGGCATCGTGGTGTCACGCTCGTCG
TTTGGTATGGCTTCATTCAGCTCCGGTTCCCAACGATCAAGGCGAGTTACATGATCCCCCATGTTGTGCA
AAAAAGCGGTTAGCTCCTTCGGTCCTCCGATCGTTGTCAGAAGTAAGTTGGCCGCAGTGTTATCACTCAT
GGTTATGGCAGCACTGCATAATTCTCTTACTGTCATGCCATCCGTAAGATGCTTTTCTGTGACTGGTGAG
TACTCAACCAAGTCATTCTGAGAATAGTGTATGCGGCGACCGAGTTGCTCTTGCCCGGCGTCAATACGGG
ATAATACCGCGCCACATAGCAGAACTTTAAAAGTGCTCATCATTGGAAAACGTTCTTCGGGGCGAAAACT
CTCAAGGATCTTACCGCTGTTGAGATCCAGTTCGATGTAACCCACTCGTGCACCCAACTGATCTTCAGCA
TCTTTTACTTTCACCAGCGTTTCTGGGTGAGCAAAAACAGGAAGGCAAAATGCCGCAAAAAAGGGAATAA
GGGCGACACGGAAATGTTGAATACTCATACTCTTCCTTTTTCAATATTATTGAAGCATTTATCAGGGTTA
TTGTCTCATGAGCGGATACATATTTGAATGTATTTAGAAAAATAAACAAATAGGGGTTCCGCGCACATTT
CCCCGAAAAGTGCCACCTGACGTCGACGGATCGGGAGATCTCCCGATCCCCTATGGTGCACTCTCAGTAC
AATCTGCTCTGATGCCGCATAGTTAAGCCAGTATCTGCTCCCTGCTTGTGTGTTGGAGGTCGCTGAGTAG
TGCGCGAGCAAAATTTAAGCTACAACAAGGCAAGGCTTGACCGACAATTGCATGAAGAATCTGCTTAGGG
TTAGGCGTTT
